Addgene plasmid #118702: pLenti CMV-SLC7A11-sh926R-FLAG-IRES-Hygro
Purpose: lentiviral vector experessing SLC7A11 insensitive to hairpin TRCN0000288926
Depositing lab: William Kaelin. Depositing organization: Dana-Farber Cancer Institute. Publication: Paracrine Induction of HIF by Glutamate in Breast Cancer: EglN1 Senses Cysteine. Briggs KJ, Koivunen P, Cao S, Backus KM, Olenchock BA, Patel H, Zhang Q, Signoretti S, Gerfen GJ, Richardson AL, Witkiewicz AK, Cravatt BF, Clardy J, Kaelin WG Jr. Cell. 2016 Jun 30;166(1):126-39. doi: 10.1016/j.cell.2016.05.042. PubMed 27368101.
Backbone
  Vector backbone: pLenti-CMV-FLAG-IRES-Hygro
  Vector type: Lentiviral
  Selectable markers: Hygromycin
Growth in bacteria
  Bacterial resistance: Kanamycin, 50 μg/mL
  Growth temperature: 30°C
  Growth strain: NEB Stable
  Copy number: Unknown
Gene/Insert
  Gene/Insert name: SLC7A11
  Species: H. sapiens (human)
  Mutation: wt , SLC7A11 sh926R
  Entrez Gene: SLC7A11 (a.k.a. CCBR1, xCT)
  Tag / fusion protein: Flag (C terminal on backbone)
  Cloning method: Gateway Cloning
Terms and licenses: Academic/Nonprofit Terms; Industry Terms: Not Available to Industry
How to cite: pLenti CMV-SLC7A11-sh926R-FLAG-IRES-Hygro was a gift from William Kaelin (Addgene plasmid # 118702 ; http://n2t.net/addgene:118702 ; RRID:Addgene_118702)
