[The description below was written by a language model from this plasmid's Addgene catalogue record and pLannotate feature annotations shown in this document.]
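Description:
pLenti CMV-SLC7A11-sh926R-FLAG-IRES-Hygro is an 11,150 nt self-inactivating HIV-1-based lentiviral expression vector built on the pLenti-CMV-FLAG-IRES-Hygro backbone. It is propagated in E. coli through a high-copy ColE1/pUC-type origin and selected with kanamycin via a Tn5 NeoR/KanR gene, which sits behind both a bacterial (bla) promoter and an SV40 promoter. An f1 origin and an SV40 origin are also annotated in the backbone. The viral genome is transcribed from a chimeric CMV enhancer/promoter fused to a truncated 5' LTR, followed by the Ψ packaging signal with a gag fragment, the RRE for Rev-dependent nuclear export, and the cPPT/CTS. It ends in a WPRE and a ΔU3 3' LTR, so the integrated provirus lacks LTR promoter activity. No functional viral proteins are annotated, so packaging functions would have to be supplied in trans.

The payload is an internal CMV enhancer/promoter driving human SLC7A11 (xCT), the cystine/glutamate exchanger. The gene was inserted by Gateway cloning and is flanked by attB1 and attB2 sites, with a backbone-encoded C-terminal FLAG tag downstream. An EMCV IRES then allows translation of the hygromycin resistance gene from the same transcript, linking selection of transduced mammalian cells to transgene expression. A single loxP site lies after HygR. The encoded protein is listed as wild type, but the "sh926R" version is insensitive to one specific TRC shRNA against SLC7A11; the record does not describe the exact nucleotide changes. The construct is therefore suited to rescue experiments, restoring tagged SLC7A11 in cells where the endogenous gene has been knocked down with that hairpin, to confirm on-target effects.
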