Features (pLannotate 1.2.2; 36 found; start..end, strand, type, name):
     23..123     +  CDS            Rev (fragment): human immunodeficiency virus 1 (HIV-1) Rev protein; rev; enhances nuclear export of unspliced and incompletely spliced viral mRNAs
    173..290     +  misc_feature   cPPT/CTS: central polypurine tract and central termination sequence of HIV-1
    356..373     +  ncRNA          5' miR-30a (fragment): sequence upstream of the 71-nt precursor of the human miR-30a microRNA (Zeng et al., 2002) miRNA
    383..762     +  enhancer       CMV enhancer: human cytomegalovirus immediate early enhancer
    763..966     +  promoter       CMV promoter: human cytomegalovirus (CMV) immediate early promoter
    962..995     +  LTR            5' LTR (truncated) (fragment): truncated 5' long terminal repeat (LTR) from HIV-1
   1011..1029    +  promoter       T7 promoter: promoter for bacteriophage T7 RNA polymerase
   1106..1130    +  protein_bind   attB1: mutant version of attB; recombination site for the Gateway® BP reaction BP Clonase™
   1133..2635    +  CDS            SLC7A11: XCT_HUMAN - Experimental evidence at protein level: Swiss-Prot protein existence level 1. Sodium-independent, high-affinity exchange of anionic amino acids with high specificity for anionic form of cystine and glutamate. From Homo sapiens (Human).
   2637..2661    -  protein_bind   attB2: mutant version of attB; recombination site for the Gateway® BP reaction BP Clonase™
   2684..2704    +  CDS            FLAG (fragment): FLAG® epitope tag, followed by an enterokinase cleavage site
   2795..3373    +  misc_feature   IRES2: internal ribosome entry site (IRES) of the encephalomyocarditis virus (EMCV)
   3414..3515    +  CDS            RXRA (fragment): RXRA_HUMAN - Also known as NR2B1. Experimental evidence at protein level: Swiss-Prot protein existence level 1. Receptor for retinoic acid that acts as a transcription factor (PubMed:11162439, PubMed:11915042). Forms homo- or heterodimers with retinoic acid receptors (RARs) and binds to target response elements in response to their ligands, all-trans or 9-cis retinoic acid, to regulate gene expression in various biological processes (PubMed:10195690, PubMed:11162439, PubMed:11915042, PubMed:28167758, PubMed:17761950, PubMed:16107141, PubMed:18800767, PubMed:19167885). The RAR/RXR heterodimers
   3540..4565    +  CDS            HygR: aminoglycoside phosphotransferase from E. coli; aph(4)-Ia; confers resistance to hygromycin
   4596..4629    +  protein_bind   loxP: Cre-mediated recombination occurs in the 8-bp core sequence (GCATACAT). Cre recombinase
   4662..4685    +  misc_feature   MCS (fragment): pBluescript multiple cloning site
   4685..5273    +  misc_feature   WPRE: woodchuck hepatitis virus posttranscriptional regulatory element
   5274..5293    +  misc_feature   MCS (fragment): pBluescript multiple cloning site
   5295..5480    +  CDS            nef (fragment): NEF_HV1Z2 - Experimental evidence at protein level: Swiss-Prot protein existence level 1. Extracellular Nef protein targets CD4(+) T-lymphocytes for apoptosis by interacting with CXCR4 surface receptors. From Human immunodeficiency virus type 1 group M subtype D (isolate Z2/CDC-Z34) (HIV-1).
   5482..5715    +  LTR            3' LTR (ΔU3): self-inactivating 3' long terminal repeat (LTR) from HIV-1
   5787..5908    +  polyA_signal   SV40 poly(A) signal: SV40 polyadenylation signal
   5948..6083    +  rep_origin     SV40 ori: SV40 origin of replication
   6104..6122    -  promoter       T7 promoter: promoter for bacteriophage T7 RNA polymerase
   6145..6503    -  rep_origin     f1 ori (sequence partly withheld): f1 bacteriophage origin of replication; arrow indicates direction of (+) strand synthesis
   6530..6634    +  promoter       AmpR promoter: bla
   6636..6993    +  promoter       SV40 promoter: SV40 enhancer and early promoter
   7028..7822    +  CDS            NeoR/KanR: aminoglycoside phosphotransferase from Tn5; aph(3')-II (or nptII); confers resistance to neomycin, kanamycin, and G418 (Geneticin®)
   7843..7995    +  CDS            ble (fragment): BLE_KLEPN - Experimental evidence at protein level: Swiss-Prot protein existence level 1. Binding protein with a strong affinity to the bleomycin family of antibiotics. Binds to CL990; an antimitotic-antibiotic compound. From Klebsiella pneumoniae.
   8054..8101    +  polyA_signal   HSV TK poly(A) signal: herpes simplex virus thymidine kinase polyadenylation signal (Cole and Stacy, 1985)
   8430..9018    +  rep_origin     ori: high-copy-number ColE1/pMB1/pBR322/pUC origin of replication
   9193..9496    +  enhancer       CMV enhancer: human cytomegalovirus immediate early enhancer
   9497..9696    +  promoter       CMV promoter: human cytomegalovirus (CMV) immediate early promoter
   9714..9894    +  LTR            5' LTR (truncated): truncated 5' long terminal repeat (LTR) from HIV-1
   9941..10066   +  misc_feature   HIV-1 Ψ: packaging signal of human immunodeficiency virus type 1
  10050..10388   +  CDS            HIV-1 gag (fragment): gag protein from human immunodeficiency virus 1; gag
  10563..10796   +  misc_feature   RRE: The Rev response element (RRE) of HIV-1 allows for Rev-dependent mRNA export from the nucleus to the cytoplasm.
>Addgene plasmid #118702 | pLenti CMV-SLC7A11-sh926R-FLAG-IRES-Hygro | addgene full sequence | sequence record 228635 | Addgene NGS Result
ATATTCACCATTATCGTTTCAGACCCACCTCCCAACCCCGAGGGGACCCGACAGGCCCGAAGGAATAGAA
GAAGAAGGTGGAGAGAGAGACAGAGACAGATCCATTCGATTAGTGAACGGATCGGCACTGCGTGCGCCAA
TTCTGCAGACAAATGGCAGTATTCATCCACAATTTTAAAAGAAAAGGGGGGATTGGGGGGTACAGTGCAG
GGGAAAGAATAGTAGACATAATAGCAACAGACATACAAACTAAAGAATTACAAAAACAAATTACAAAAAT
TCAAAATTTTCGGGTTTATTACAGGGACAGCAGAGATCCAGTTTGGTTAGTACCGGGCCCGCTCTAGCCC
TAGATTTAACCCAACAGAAGGCTCGACGCGTTGACATTGATTATTGACTAGTTATTAATAGTAATCAATT
ACGGGGTCATTAGTTCATAGCCCATATATGGAGTTCCGCGTTACATAACTTACGGTAAATGGCCCGCCTG
GCTGACCGCCCAACGACCCCCGCCCATTGACGTCAATAATGACGTATGTTCCCATAGTAACGCCAATAGG
GACTTTCCATTGACGTCAATGGGTGGAGTATTTACGGTAAACTGCCCACTTGGCAGTACATCAAGTGTAT
CATATGCCAAGTACGCCCCCTATTGACGTCAATGACGGTAAATGGCCCGCCTGGCATTATGCCCAGTACA
TGACCTTATGGGACTTTCCTACTTGGCAGTACATCTACGTATTAGTCATCGCTATTACCATGGTGATGCG
GTTTTGGCAGTACATCAATGGGCGTGGATAGCGGTTTGACTCACGGGGATTTCCAAGTCTCCACCCCATT
GACGTCAATGGGAGTTTGTTTTGGCACCAAAATCAACGGGACTTTCCAAAATGTCGTAACAACTCCGCCC
CATTGACGCAAATGGGCGGTAGGCGTGTACGGTGGGAGGTCTATATAAGCAGAGCTCTCTGGCTAACTAG
AGAACCCACTGCTTACTGGCTTATCGAAATTAATACGACTCACTATAGGGAGACCCAAGCTTGGTACCGA
GCTCGGATCCTAGACTGCCGGATCGAATTGTCGACGAATTCGGATCTGGCCAATCACAAGTTTGTACAAA
AAAGCAGGCTTCATGGTCAGAAAGCCTGTTGTGTCCACCATCTCCAAAGGAGGTTACCTGCAGGGAAATG
TTAACGGGAGGCTGCCTTCCCTGGGCAACAAGGAGCCACCTGGGCAGGAGAAAGTGCAGCTGAAGAGGAA
AGTCACTTTACTGAGGGGAGTCTCCATTATCATTGGCACCATCATTGGAGCAGGAATCTTCATCTCTCCT
AAGGGCGTGCTCCAGAACACGGGCAGCGTGGGCATGTCTCTGACCATCTGGACGGTGTGTGGGGTCCTGT
CACTATTTGGAGCTTTGTCTTATGCTGAATTGGGAACAACTATAAAGAAATCTGGAGGTCATTACACATA
TATTTTGGAAGTCTTTGGTCCATTACCAGCTTTTGTACGAGTCTGGGTGGAACTCCTCATAATACGCCCT
GCAGCTACTGCTGTGATATCCCTGGCATTTGGACGCTACATTCTGGAACCATTTTTTATTCAATGTGAAA
TCCCTGAACTTGCGATCAAGCTCATTACAGCTGTGGGCATAACTGTAGTGATGGTCCTAAATAGCATGAG
TGTCAGCTGGAGCGCCCGGATCCAGATTTTCTTAACCTTTTGCAAGCTCACAGCAATTCTGATAATTATA
GTGCCCGGCGTGATGCAATTGATTAAAGGTCAAACGCAGAACTTTAAAGACGCCTTTTCAGGAAGAGATT
CAAGTATTACGCGGTTGCCACTGGCTTTTTATTATGGAATGTATGCATATGCTGGCTGGTTTTACCTCAA
CTTTGTTACTGAAGAAGTAGAAAACCCTGAAAAAACCATTCCCCTTGCAATATGTATATCCATGGCCATT
GTCACCATTGGCTATGTGCTGACAAATGTGGCCTACTTTACGACCATTAATGCTGAGGAGCTGCTGCTTT
CAAATGCAGTGGCAGTGACCTTTTCTGAGCGGCTACTGGGAAATTTCTCATTAGCAGTTCCGATCTTTGT
TGCCCTCTCCTGCTTTGGCTCCATGAACGGTGGTGTGTTTGCTGTCTCCAGGTTATTCTATGTTGCGTCT
CGAGAGGGTCACCTTCCAGAAATCCTCTCCATGATTCATGTCCGCAAGCACACTCCTCTACCAGCTGTTA
TTGTTTTGCACCCTTTGACAATGATAATGCTCTTCTCTGGAGACCTCGACAGTCTTTTGAATTTCCTCAG
TTTTGCCAGGTGGCTTTTTATTGGGCTGGCAGTTGCTGGGCTGATTTATCTTCGATACAAATGCCCAGAT
ATGCATCGTCCTTTCAAGGTGCCACTGTTCATCCCAGCTTTGTTTTCCTTCACATGCCTCTTCATGGTTG
CCCTTTCCCTCTATTCGGACCCATTTAGTACAGGGATTGGCTTCGTCATCACTCTGACTGGAGTCCCTGC
GTATTATCTCTTTATTATATGGGACAAGAAACCCAGGTGGTTTAGAATAATGTCAGAGAAAATAACCAGA
ACATTACAAATAATACTGGAAGTTGTACCAGAAGAAGATAAGTTAAACCCAGCTTTCTTGTACAAAGTGG
TGGGAGGAGGTGGATCTGGCGACTACAAGGACGACGATGACAAGTGACTCGAGGTTTAAACTATAGAGTA
CGAGCCATGATAACTGCAGGTCGAGCATGCATCTAGGGCGGCCAATTCCGCCCCTCTCCCCCCCCCCCTC
TCCCTCCCCCCCCCCTAACGTTACTGGCCGAAGCCGCTTGGAATAAGGCCGGTGTGCGTTTGTCTATATG
TTATTTTCCACCATATTGCCGTCTTTTGGCAATGTGAGGGCCCGGAAACCTGGCCCTGTCTTCTTGACGA
GCATTCCTAGGGGTCTTTCCCCTCTCGCCAAAGGAATGCAAGGTCTGTTGAATGTCGTGAAGGAAGCAGT
TCCTCTGGAAGCTTCTTGAAGACAAACAACGTCTGTAGCGACCCTTTGCAGGCAGCGGAACCCCCCACCT
GGCGACAGGTGCCTCTGCGGCCAAAAGCCACGTGTATAAGATACACCTGCAAAGGCGGCACAACCCCAGT
GCCACGTTGTGAGTTGGATAGTTGTGGAAAGAGTCAAATGGCTCTCCTCAAGCGTATTCAACAAGGGGCT
GAAGGATGCCCAGAAGGTACCCCATTGTATGGGATCTGATCTGGGGCCTCGGTGCACATGCTTTACATGT
GTTTAGTCGAGGTTAAAAAACGTCTAGGCCCCCCGAACCACGGGGACGTGGTTTTCCTTTGAAAAACACG
ATCGATAATATGGAACAAAAACTTATTTCTGAAGAAGACTTGGACACCAAACTTTCCTGCCGCTCGATTT
CTCCACCCAGGTGAACTCCTCCCTCACCTCCCCGACGGGGCGAGGCTCCATGGCTGCCCCCTCGCTGCAC
CCGTCCCTGGTGCCACGCGGTTCCATGGGATCGTTTCGCATGAAAAAGCCTGAACTCACCGCGACGTCTG
TCGAGAAGTTTCTGATCGAAAAGTTCGACAGCGTCTCCGACCTGATGCAGCTCTCGGAGGGCGAAGAATC
TCGTGCTTTCAGCTTCGATGTAGGAGGGCGTGGATATGTCCTGCGGGTAAATAGCTGCGCCGATGGTTTC
TACAAAGATCGTTATGTTTATCGGCACTTTGCATCGGCCGCGCTCCCGATTCCGGAAGTGCTTGACATTG
GGGAATTCAGCGAGAGCCTGACCTATTGCATCTCCCGCCGTGCACAGGGTGTCACGTTGCAAGACCTGCC
TGAAACCGAACTGCCCGCTGTTCTGCAGCCGGTCGCGGAGGCCATGGATGCGATCGCTGCGGCCGATCTT
AGCCAGACGAGCGGGTTCGGCCCATTCGGACCGCAAGGAATCGGTCAATACACTACATGGCGTGATTTCA
TATGCGCGATTGCTGATCCCCATGTGTATCACTGGCAAACTGTGATGGACGACACCGTCAGTGCGTCCGT
CGCGCAGGCTCTCGATGAGCTGATGCTTTGGGCCGAGGACTGCCCCGAAGTCCGGCACCTCGTGCACGCG
GATTTCGGCTCCAACAATGTCCTGACGGACAATGGCCGCATAACAGCGGTCATTGACTGGAGCGAGGCGA
TGTTCGGGGATTCCCAATACGAGGTCGCCAACATCTTCTTCTGGAGGCCGTGGTTGGCTTGTATGGAGCA
GCAGACGCGCTACTTCGAGCGGAGGCATCCGGAGCTTGCAGGATCGCCGCGGCTCCGGGCGTATATGCTC
CGCATTGGTCTTGACCAACTCTATCAGAGCTTGGTTGACGGCAATTTCGATGATGCAGCTTGGGCGCAGG
GTCGATGCGACGCAATCGTCCGATCCGGAGCCGGGACTGTCGGGCGTACACAAATCGCCCGCAGAAGCGC
GGCCGTCTGGACCGATGGCTGTGTAGAAGTACTCGCCGATAGTGGAAACCGACGCCCCAGCACTCGTCCG
AGGGCAAAGGAATAGTGTACAAGTAGGAATTCGTCGAGGGACCTAATAACTTCGTATAGCATACATTATA
CGAAGTTATACATGTTTAAGGGTTCCGGTTCCACTAGGTACAATTCGATATCAAGCTTATCGATAATCAA
CCTCTGGATTACAAAATTTGTGAAAGATTGACTGGTATTCTTAACTATGTTGCTCCTTTTACGCTATGTG
GATACGCTGCTTTAATGCCTTTGTATCATGCTATTGCTTCCCGTATGGCTTTCATTTTCTCCTCCTTGTA
TAAATCCTGGTTGCTGTCTCTTTATGAGGAGTTGTGGCCCGTTGTCAGGCAACGTGGCGTGGTGTGCACT
GTGTTTGCTGACGCAACCCCCACTGGTTGGGGCATTGCCACCACCTGTCAGCTCCTTTCCGGGACTTTCG
CTTTCCCCCTCCCTATTGCCACGGCGGAACTCATCGCCGCCTGCCTTGCCCGCTGCTGGACAGGGGCTCG
GCTGTTGGGCACTGACAATTCCGTGGTGTTGTCGGGGAAATCATCGTCCTTTCCTTGGCTGCTCGCCTGT
GTTGCCACCTGGATTCTGCGCGGGACGTCCTTCTGCTACGTCCCTTCGGCCCTCAATCCAGCGGACCTTC
CTTCCCGCGGCCTGCTGCCGGCTCTGCGGCCTCTTCCGCGTCTTCGCCTTCGCCCTCAGACGAGTCGGAT
CTCCCTTTGGGCCGCCTCCCCGCATCGATACCGTCGACCTCGATCGAGACCTAGAAAAACATGGAGCAAT
CACAAGTAGCAATACAGCAGCTACCAATGCTGATTGTGCCTGGCTAGAAGCACAAGAGGAGGAGGAGGTG
GGTTTTCCAGTCACACCTCAGGTACCTTTAAGACCAATGACTTACAAGGCAGCTGTAGATCTTAGCCACT
TTTTAAAAGAAAAGGGGGGACTGGAAGGGCTAATTCACTCCCAACGAAGACAAGATCTGCTTTTTGCTTG
TACTGGGTCTCTCTGGTTAGACCAGATCTGAGCCTGGGAGCTCTCTGGCTAACTAGGGAACCCACTGCTT
AAGCCTCAATAAAGCTTGCCTTGAGTGCTTCAAGTAGTGTGTGCCCGTCTGTTGTGTGACTCTGGTAACT
AGAGATCCCTCAGACCCTTTTAGTCAGTGTGGAAAATCTCTAGCAGTAGTAGTTCATGTCATCTTATTAT
TCAGTATTTATAACTTGCAAAGAAATGAATATCAGAGAGTGAGAGGAACTTGTTTATTGCAGCTTATAAT
GGTTACAAATAAAGCAATAGCATCACAAATTTCACAAATAAAGCATTTTTTTCACTGCATTCTAGTTGTG
GTTTGTCCAAACTCATCAATGTATCTTATCATGTCTGGCTCTAGCTATCCCGCCCCTAACTCCGCCCATC
CCGCCCCTAACTCCGCCCAGTTCCGCCCATTCTCCGCCCCATGGCTGACTAATTTTTTTTATTTATGCAG
AGGCCGAGGCCGCCTCGGCCTCTGAGCTATTCCAGAAGTAGTGAGGAGGCTTTTTTGGAGGCCTAGGGAC
GTACCCAATTCGCCCTATAGTGAGTCGTATTAGCATGTGAGCAAAAGGCCAGCATAAATCAAAAGAATAG
ACCGAGATAGGGT
[37 nt withheld, positions 6174-6210]
AAAGAACGTGGACTCCAACGTCAAAGG
[49 nt withheld, positions 6238-6286]
T
[91 nt withheld, positions 6288-6378]
G
[124 nt withheld, positions 6380-6503]
CAGGTGGCACTTTTCGGGGAAATGTGCGCGGAACCCCTATTTGTTTATTTTTCTAAATACATTCAAATAT
GTATCCGCTCATGAGACAATAACCCTGATAAATGCTTCAATAATATTGAAAAAGGAAGAGTCCTGAGGCG
GAAAGAACCAGCTGTGGAATGTGTGTCAGTTAGGGTGTGGAAAGTCCCCAGGCTCCCCAGCAGGCAGAAG
TATGCAAAGCATGCATCTCAATTAGTCAGCAACCAGGTGTGGAAAGTCCCCAGGCTCCCCAGCAGGCAGA
AGTATGCAAAGCATGCATCTCAATTAGTCAGCAACCATAGTCCCGCCCCTAACTCCGCCCATCCCGCCCC
TAACTCCGCCCAGTTCCGCCCATTCTCCGCCCCATGGCTGACTAATTTTTTTTATTTATGCAGAGGCCGA
GGCCGCCTCGGCCTCTGAGCTATTCCAGAAGTAGTGAGGAGGCTTTTTTGGAGGCCTAGGCTTTTGCAAA
GATCGATCAAGAGACAGGATGAGGATCGTTTCGCATGATTGAACAAGATGGATTGCACGCAGGTTCTCCG
GCCGCTTGGGTGGAGAGGCTATTCGGCTATGACTGGGCACAACAGACAATCGGCTGCTCTGATGCCGCCG
TGTTCCGGCTGTCAGCGCAGGGGCGCCCGGTTCTTTTTGTCAAGACCGACCTGTCCGGTGCCCTGAATGA
ACTGCAAGACGAGGCAGCGCGGCTATCGTGGCTGGCCACGACGGGCGTTCCTTGCGCAGCTGTGCTCGAC
GTTGTCACTGAAGCGGGAAGGGACTGGCTGCTATTGGGCGAAGTGCCGGGGCAGGATCTCCTGTCATCTC
ACCTTGCTCCTGCCGAGAAAGTATCCATCATGGCTGATGCAATGCGGCGGCTGCATACGCTTGATCCGGC
TACCTGCCCATTCGACCACCAAGCGAAACATCGCATCGAGCGAGCACGTACTCGGATGGAAGCCGGTCTT
GTCGATCAGGATGATCTGGACGAAGAGCATCAGGGGCTCGCGCCAGCCGAACTGTTCGCCAGGCTCAAGG
CGAGCATGCCCGACGGCGAGGATCTCGTCGTGACCCATGGCGATGCCTGCTTGCCGAATATCATGGTGGA
AAATGGCCGCTTTTCTGGATTCATCGACTGTGGCCGGCTGGGTGTGGCGGACCGCTATCAGGACATAGCG
TTGGCTACCCGTGATATTGCTGAAGAGCTTGGCGGCGAATGGGCTGACCGCTTCCTCGTGCTTTACGGTA
TCGCCGCTCCCGATTCGCAGCGCATCGCCTTCTATCGCCTTCTTGACGAGTTCTTCTGAGCGGGACTCTG
GGGTTCGAAATGACCGACCAAGCGACGCCCAACCTGCCATCACGAGATTTCGATTCCACCGCCGCCTTCT
ATGAAAGGTTGGGCTTCGGAATCGTTTTCCGGGACGCCGGCTGGATGATCCTCCAGCGCGGGGATCTCAT
GCTGGAGTTCTTCGCCCACCCTAGGGGGAGGCTAACTGAAACACGGAAGGAGACAATACCGGAAGGAACC
CGCGCTATGACGGCAATAAAAAGACAGAATAAAACGCACGGTGTTGGGTCGTTTGTTCATAAACGCGGGG
TTCGGTCCCAGGGCTGGCACTCTGTCGATACCCCACCGAGACCCCATTGGGGCCAATACGCCCGCGTTTC
TTCCTTTTCCCCACCCCACCCCCCAAGTTCGGGTGAAGGCCCAGGGCTCGCAGCCAACGTCGGGGCGGCA
GGCCCTGCCATAGCCTCAGGTTACTCATATATACTTTAGATTGATTTAAAACTTCATTTTTAATTTAAAA
GGATCTAGGTGAAGATCCTTTTTGATAATCTCATGACCAAAATCCCTTAACGTGAGTTTTCGTTCCACTG
AGCGTCAGACCCCGTAGAAAAGATCAAAGGATCTTCTTGAGATCCTTTTTTTCTGCGCGTAATCTGCTGC
TTGCAAACAAAAAAACCACCGCTACCAGCGGTGGTTTGTTTGCCGGATCAAGAGCTACCAACTCTTTTTC
CGAAGGTAACTGGCTTCAGCAGAGCGCAGATACCAAATACTGTTCTTCTAGTGTAGCCGTAGTTAGGCCA
CCACTTCAAGAACTCTGTAGCACCGCCTACATACCTCGCTCTGCTAATCCTGTTACCAGTGGCTGCTGCC
AGTGGCGATAAGTCGTGTCTTACCGGGTTGGACTCAAGACGATAGTTACCGGATAAGGCGCAGCGGTCGG
GCTGAACGGGGGGTTCGTGCACACAGCCCAGCTTGGAGCGAACGACCTACACCGAACTGAGATACCTACA
GCGTGAGCTATGAGAAAGCGCCACGCTTCCCGAAGGGAGAAAGGCGGACAGGTATCCGGTAAGCGGCAGG
GTCGGAACAGGAGAGCGCACGAGGGAGCTTCCAGGGGGAAACGCCTGGTATCTTTATAGTCCTGTCGGGT
TTCGCCACCTCTGACTTGAGCGTCGATTTTTGTGATGCTCGTCAGGGGGGCGGAGCCTATGGAAAAACGC
CAGCAACGCGGCCTTTTTACGGTTCCTGGCCTTTTGCTGGCCTTTTGCTCACATGTTCTTTCCTGCGTTA
TCCCCTGATTCTGTGGATAACCGTATTACCGCCATGCATTAGTTATTAATAGTAATCAATTACGGGGTCA
TTAGTTCATAGCCCATATATGGAGTTCCGCGTTACATAACTTACGGTAAATGGCCCGCCTGGCTGACCGC
CCAACGACCCCCGCCCATTGACGTCAATAATGACGTATGTTCCCATAGTAACGCCAATAGGGACTTTCCA
TTGACGTCAATGGGTGGAGTATTTACGGTAAACTGCCCACTTGGCAGTACATCAAGTGTATCATATGCCA
AGTACGCCCCCTATTGACGTCAATGACGGTAAATGGCCCGCCTGGCATTATGCCCAGTACATGACCTTAT
GGGACTTTCCTACTTGGCAGTACATCTACGTATTAGTCATCGCTATTACCATGGTGATGCGGTTTTGGCA
GTACATCAATGGGCGTGGATAGCGGTTTGACTCACGGGGATTTCCAAGTCTCCACCCCATTGACGTCAAT
GGGAGTTTGTTTTGGCACCAAAATCAACGGGACTTTCCAAAATGTCGTAACAACTCCGCCCCATTGACGC
AAATGGGCGGTAGGCGTGTACGGTGGGAGGTCTATATAAGCAGCGCGTTTTGCCTGTACTGGGTCTCTCT
GGTTAGACCAGATCTGAGCCTGGGAGCTCTCTGGCTAACTAGGGAACCCACTGCTTAAGCCTCAATAAAG
CTTGCCTTGAGTGCTTCAAGTAGTGTGTGCCCGTCTGTTGTGTGACTCTGGTAACTAGAGATCCCTCAGA
CCCTTTTAGTCAGTGTGGAAAATCTCTAGCAGTGGCGCCCGAACAGGGACTTGAAAGCGAAAGGGAAACC
AGAGGAGCTCTCTCGACGCAGGACTCGGCTTGCTGAAGCGCGCACGGCAAGAGGCGAGGGGCGGCGACTG
GTGAGTACGCCAAAAATTTTGACTAGCGGAGGCTAGAAGGAGAGAGATGGGTGCGAGAGCGTCAGTATTA
AGCGGGGGAGAATTAGATCGCGATGGGAAAAAATTCGGTTAAGGCCAGGGGGAAAGAAAAAATATAAATT
AAAACATATAGTATGGGCAAGCAGGGAGCTAGAACGATTCGCAGTTAATCCTGGCCTGTTAGAAACATCA
GAAGGCTGTAGACAAATACTGGGACAGCTACAACCATCCCTTCAGACAGGATCAGAAGAACTTAGATCAT
TATATAATACAGTAGCAACCCTCTATTGTGTGCATCAAAGGATAGAGATAAAAGACACCAAGGAAGCTTT
AGACAAGATAGAGGAAGAGCAAAACAAAAGTAAGACCACCGCACAGCAAGCGGCCGGCCGCTGATCTTCA
GACCTGGAGGAGGAGATATGAGGGACAATTGGAGAAGTGAATTATATAAATATAAAGTAGTAAAAATTGA
ACCATTAGGAGTAGCACCCACCAAGGCAAAGAGAAGAGTGGTGCAGAGAGAAAAAAGAGCAGTGGGAATA
GGAGCTTTGTTCCTTGGGTTCTTGGGAGCAGCAGGAAGCACTATGGGCGCAGCGTCAATGACGCTGACGG
TACAGGCCAGACAATTATTGTCTGGTATAGTGCAGCAGCAGAACAATTTGCTGAGGGCTATTGAGGCGCA
ACAGCATCTGTTGCAACTCACAGTCTGGGGCATCAAGCAGCTCCAGGCAAGAATCCTGGCTGTGGAAAGA
TACCTAAAGGATCAACAGCTCCTGGGGATTTGGGGTTGCTCTGGAAAACTCATTTGCACCACTGCTGTGC
CTTGGAATGCTAGTTGGAGTAATAAATCTCTGGAACAGATTTGGAATCACACGACCTGGATGGAGTGGGA
CAGAGAAATTAACAATTACACAAGCTTAATACACTCCTTAATTGAAGAATCGCAAAACCAGCAAGAAAAG
AATGAACAAGAATTATTGGAATTAGATAAATGGGCAAGTTTGTGGAATTGGTTTAACATAACAAATTGGC
TGTGGTATATAAAATTATTCATAATGATAGTAGGAGGCTTGGTAGGTTTAAGAATAGTTTTTGCTGTACT
TTCTATAGTGAATAGAGTTAGGCAGGG
